>Addgene plasmid #62687 | pATJ (pKD-G8) | depositor full sequence | sequence record 115770 | pATJ (pKD-G8) sequence 5110 bps
GTCGACATTGATTATTGACTAGTTATTAATAGTAATCAATTACGGGGTCATTAGTTCATAGCCCATATAT
GGAGTTCCGCGTTACATAACTTACGGTAAATGGCCCGCCTGGCTGACCGCCCAACGACCCCCGCCCATTG
ACGTCAATAATGACGTATGTTCCCATAGTAACGCCAATAGGGACTTTCCATTGACGTCAATGGGTGGACT
ATTTACGGTAAACTGCCCACTTGGCAGTACATCAAGTGTATCATATGCCAAGTACGCCCCCTATTGACGT
CAATGACGGTAAATGGCCCGCCTGGCATTATGCCCAGTACATGACCTTATGGGACTTTCCTACTTGGCAG
TACATCTACGTATTAGTCATCGCTATTACCATGGGTCGAGGTGAGCCCCACGTTCTGCTTCACTCTCCCC
ATCTCCCCCCCCTCCCCACCCCCAATTTTGTATTTATTTATTTTTTAATTATTTTGTGCAGCGATGGGGG
CGGGGGGGGGGGGGGCGCGCGCCAGGCGGGGCGGGGCGGGGCGAGGGGCGGGGCGGGGCGAGGCGGAGAG
GTGCGGCGGCAGCCAATCAGAGCGGCGCGCTCCGAAAGTTTCCTTTTATGGCGAGGCGGCGGCGGCGGCG
GCCCTATAAAAAGCGAAGCGCGCGGCGGGCGGGAGTCGCTGCGTTGCCTTCGCCCCGTGCCCCGCTCCGC
GCCGCCTCGCGCCGCCCGCCCCGGCTCTGACTGACCGCGTTACTCCCACAGGTGAGCGGGCGGGACGGCC
CTTCTCCTCCGGGCTGTAATTAGCGCTTGGTTTAATGACGGCTCGTTTCTTTTCTGTGGCTGCGTGAAAG
CCTTAAAGGGCTCCGGGAGGGCCCTTTGTGCGGGGGGGAGCGGCTCGGGGGGTGCGTGCGTGTGTGTGTG
CGTGGGGAGCGCCGCGTGCGGCCCGCGCTGCCCGGCGGCTGTGAGCGCTGCGGGCGCGGCGCGGGGCTTT
GTGCGCTCCGCGTGTGCGCGAGGGGAGCGCGGCCGGGGGCGGTGCCCCGCGGTGCGGGGGGGCTGCGAGG
GGAACAAAGGCTGCGTGCGGGGTGTGTGCGTGGGGGGGTGAGCAGGGGGTGTGGGCGCGGCGGTCGGGCT
GTAACCCCCCCCTGCACCCCCCTCCCCGAGTTGCTGAGCACGGCCCGGCTTCGGGTGCGGGGCTCCGTGC
GGGGCGTGGCGCGGGGCTCGCCGTGCCGGGCGGGGGGTGGCGGCAGGTGGGGGTGCCGGGCGGGGCGGGG
CCGCCTCGGGCCGGGGAGGGCTCGGGGGAGGGGCGCGGCGGCCCCGGAGCGCCGGCGGCTGTCGAGGCGC
GGCGAGCCGCAGCCATTGCCTTTTATGGTAATCGTGCGAGAGGGCGCAGGGACTTCCTTTGTCCCAAATC
TGGCGGAGCCGAAATCTGGGAGGCGCCGCCGCACCCCCTCTAGCGGGCGCGGGCGAAGCGGTGCGGCGCC
GGCAGGAAGGAAATGGGCGGGGAGGGCCTTCGTGCGTCGCCGCGCCGCCGTCCCCTTCTCCATCTCCAGC
CTCGGGGCTGCCGCAGGGGGACGGCTGCCTTCGGGGGGGACGGGGCAGGGCGGGGTTCGGCTTCTGGCGT
GTGACCGGCGGCTCTAGAGCCTCTGCTAACCATGTTCATGCCTTCTTCTTTTTCCTACAGCTCCTGGGCA
ACGTGCTGGTTATTGTGCTGTCTCATCATTTTGGCAAAGAATTCTAGTGAGTCGACCAGTGGATCCTGGA
GGCTTGCTGAAGGCTGTATGCTGTGTAGTTGTACTCCAGCTTGTGTTTTGGCCACTGACTGACACAAGCT
GGTACAACTACACAGGACACAAGGCCTGTTACTAGCACTCACATGGAACAAATGGCCCAGATCCTGGAGG
CTTGCTGAAGGCTGTATGCTGATGAACTTCAGGGTCAGCTTGGTTTTGGCCACTGACTGACCAAGCTGAC
TGAAGTTCATCAGGACACAAGGCCTGTTACTAGCACTCACATGGAACAAATGGCCCAGATCTGGCCGCAC
TCGAGATATCTAGACCCAGAATTCACTCCTCAGGTGCAGGCTGCCTATCAGAAGGTGGTGGCTGGTGTGG
CCAATGCCCTGGCTCACAAATACCACTGAGATCTTTTTCCCTCTGCCAAAAATTATGGGGACATCATGAA
GCCCCTTGAGCATCTGACTTCTGGCTAATAAAGGAAATTTATTTTCATTGCAATAGTGTGTTGGAATTTT
TTGTGTCTCTCACTCGGAAGGACATATGGGAGGGCAAATCATTTAAAACATCAGAATGAGTATTTGGTTT
AGAGTTTGGCAACATATGCCCATATGCTGGCTGCCATGAACAAAGGTTGGCTATAAAGAGGTCATCAGTA
TATGAAACAGCCCCCTGCTGTCCATTCCTTATTCCATAGAAAAGCCTTGACTTGAGGTTAGATTTTTTTT
ATATTTTGTTTTGTGTTATTTTTTTCTTTAACATCCCTAAAATTTTCCTTACATGTTTTACTAGCCAGAT
TTTTCCTCCTCTCCTGACTACTCCCAGTCATAGCTGTCCCTCTTCTCTTATGAAGATCCCTCGACCTGCA
GCCCAAGCTTGGCGTAATCATGGTCATAGCTGTTTCCTGTGTGAAATTGTTATCCGCTCACAATTCCACA
CAACATACGAGCCGGAAGCATAAAGTGTAAAGCCTGGGGTGCCTAATGAGTGAGCTAACTCACATTAATT
GCGTTGCGCTCACTGCCCGCTTTCCAGTCGGGAAACCTGTCGTGCCAGCGGATCCGCATCTCAATTAGTC
AGCAACCATAGTCCCGCCCCTAACTCCGCCCATCCCGCCCCTAACTCCGCCCAGTTCCGCCCATTCTCCG
CCCCATGGCTGACTAATTTTTTTTATTTATGCAGAGGCCGAGGCCGCCTCGGCCTCTGAGCTATTCCAGA
AGTAGTGAGGAGGCTTTTTTGGAGGCCTAGGCTTTTGCAAAAAGCTAACTTGTTTATTGCAGCTTATAAT
GGTTACAAATAAAGCAATAGCATCACAAATTTCACAAATAAAGCATTTTTTTCACTGCATTCTAGTTGTG
GTTTGTCCAAACTCATCAATGTATCTTATCATGTCTGGATCCGCTGCATTAATGAATCGGCCAACGCGCG
GGGAGAGGCGGTTTGCGTATTGGGCGCTCTTCCGCTTCCTCGCTCACTGACTCGCTGCGCTCGGTCGTTC
GGCTGCGGCGAGCGGTATCAGCTCACTCAAAGGCGGTAATACGGTTATCCACAGAATCAGGGGATAACGC
AGGAAAGAACATGTGAGCAAAAGGCCAGCAAAAGGCCAGGAACCGTAAAAAGGCCGCGTTGCTGGCGTTT
TTCCATAGGCTCCGCCCCCCTGACGAGCATCACAAAAATCGACGCTCAAGTCAGAGGTGGCGAAACCCGA
CAGGACTATAAAGATACCAGGCGTTTCCCCCTGGAAGCTCCCTCGTGCGCTCTCCTGTTCCGACCCTGCC
GCTTACCGGATACCTGTCCGCCTTTCTCCCTTCGGGAAGCGTGGCGCTTTCTCAATGCTCACGCTGTAGG
TATCTCAGTTCGGTGTAGGTCGTTCGCTCCAAGCTGGGCTGTGTGCACGAACCCCCCGTTCAGCCCGACC
GCTGCGCCTTATCCGGTAACTATCGTCTTGAGTCCAACCCGGTAAGACACGACTTATCGCCACTGGCAGC
AGCCACTGGTAACAGGATTAGCAGAGCGAGGTATGTAGGCGGTGCTACAGAGTTCTTGAAGTGGTGGCCT
AACTACGGCTACACTAGAAGGACAGTATTTGGTATCTGCGCTCTGCTGAAGCCAGTTACCTTCGGAAAAA
GAGTTGGTAGCTCTTGATCCGGCAAACAAACCACCGCTGGTAGCGGTGGTTTTTTTGTTTGCAAGCAGCA
GATTACGCGCAGAAAAAAAGGATCTCAAGAAGATCCTTTGATCTTTTCTACGGGGTCTGACGCTCAGTGG
AACGAAAACTCACGTTAAGGGATTTTGGTCATGAGATTATCAAAAAGGATCTTCACCTAGATCCTTTTAA
ATTAAAAATGAAGTTTTAAATCAATCTAAAGTATATATGAGTAAACTTGGTCTGACAGTTACCAATGCTT
AATCAGTGAGGCACCTATCTCAGCGATCTGTCTATTTCGTTCATCCATAGTTGCCTGACTCCCCGTCGTG
TAGATAACTACGATACGGGAGGGCTTACCATCTGGCCCCAGTGCTGCAATGATACCGCGAGACCCACGCT
CACCGGCTCCAGATTTATCAGCAATAAACCAGCCAGCCGGAAGGGCCGAGCGCAGAAGTGGTCCTGCAAC
TTTATCCGCCTCCATCCAGTCTATTAATTGTTGCCGGGAAGCTAGAGTAAGTAGTTCGCCAGTTAATAGT
TTGCGCAACGTTGTTGCCATTGCTACAGGCATCGTGGTGTCACGCTCGTCGTTTGGTATGGCTTCATTCA
GCTCCGGTTCCCAACGATCAAGGCGAGTTACATGATCCCCCATGTTGTGCAAAAAAGCGGTTAGCTCCTT
CGGTCCTCCGATCGTTGTCAGAAGTAAGTTGGCCGCAGTGTTATCACTCATGGTTATGGCAGCACTGCAT
AATTCTCTTACTGTCATGCCATCCGTAAGATGCTTTTCTGTGACTGGTGAGTACTCAACCAAGTCATTCT
GAGAATAGTGTATGCGGCGACCGAGTTGCTCTTGCCCGGCGTCAATACGGGATAATACCGCGCCACATAG
CAGAACTTTAAAAGTGCTCATCATTGGAAAACGTTCTTCGGGGCGAAAACTCTCAAGGATCTTACCGCTG
TTGAGATCCAGTTCGATGTAACCCACTCGTGCACCCAACTGATCTTCAGCATCTTTTACTTTCACCAGCG
TTTCTGGGTGAGCAAAAACAGGAAGGCAAAATGCCGCAAAAAAGGGAATAAGGGCGACACGGAAATGTTG
AATACTCATACTCTTCCTTTTTCAATATTATTGAAGCATTTATCAGGGTTATTGTCTCATGAGCGGATAC
ATATTTGAATGTATTTAGAAAAATAAACAAATAGGGGTTCCGCGCACATTTCCCCGAAAAGTGCCACCTG
Features (pLannotate 1.2.2; 22 found; start..end, strand, type, name):
      4..383     +  enhancer       CMV enhancer: human cytomegalovirus immediate early enhancer
    386..661     +  promoter       chicken β-actin promoter: No description available
    662..1670    +  intron         chimeric intron: chimera between introns from chicken β-actin and rabbit β-globin
   1746..1772    +  ncRNA          5' miR-155: sequence upstream of the precursor of mouse miR-155 microRNA (Uva et al., 2013) miRNA
   1774..1795    -  CDS            VN155(I152L) (fragment): improved N-terminal fragment of mVenus for use in bimolecular fluorescence complementation (BiFC) (Kodama and Hu, 2010)
   1836..1877    +  ncRNA          3' miR-155: sequence downstream of the precursor of mouse miR-155 microRNA (Uva et al., 2013) miRNA
   1884..1910    +  ncRNA          5' miR-155: sequence upstream of the precursor of mouse miR-155 microRNA (Uva et al., 2013) miRNA
   1911..1932    -  CDS            rsEGFP2 (fragment): reversibly and rapidly switchable enhanced green fluorescent protein (Grotjohann et al., 2012) mammalian codon-optimized
   1974..2015    +  ncRNA          3' miR-155: sequence downstream of the precursor of mouse miR-155 microRNA (Uva et al., 2013) miRNA
   2049..2126    +  CDS            HBB (fragment): HBB_PONPY - Experimental evidence at transcript level: Swiss-Prot protein existence level 2. Involved in oxygen transport from the lung to the various peripheral tissues. From Pongo pygmaeus (Bornean orangutan).
   2197..2252    +  polyA_signal   β-globin poly(A) signal: rabbit β-globin polyadenylation signal (Gil and Proudfoot, 1987)
   2637..2653    -  protein_bind   lac operator: The lac repressor binds to the lac operator to inhibit transcription in E. coli. This inhibition can be relieved by adding lactose or isopropyl-β-D-thiogalactopyranoside (IPTG). lac repressor encoded by lacI
   2661..2691    -  promoter       lac promoter: promoter for the E. coli lac operon
   2706..2727    -  protein_bind   CAP binding site: CAP binding activates transcription in the presence of cAMP. E. coli catabolite activator protein
   2740..2779    -  CDS            lacI (fragment): lac repressor; lacI; The lac repressor binds to the lac operator to inhibit transcription in E. coli. This inhibition can be relieved by adding lactose or isopropyl-β-D-thiogalactopyranoside (IPTG).
   2786..2808    +  promoter       SV40 promoter (fragment): SV40 enhancer and early promoter
   2832..2967    +  rep_origin     SV40 ori: SV40 origin of replication
   2987..3121    +  polyA_signal   SV40 poly(A) signal: SV40 polyadenylation signal
   3123..3177    -  CDS            lacI (fragment): lac repressor; lacI; The lac repressor binds to the lac operator to inhibit transcription in E. coli. This inhibition can be relieved by adding lactose or isopropyl-β-D-thiogalactopyranoside (IPTG).
   3360..3948    -  rep_origin     ori: high-copy-number ColE1/pMB1/pBR322/pUC origin of replication
   4119..4979    -  CDS            AmpR: β-lactamase; bla; confers resistance to ampicillin, carbenicillin, and related antibiotics
   4980..5084    -  promoter       AmpR promoter: bla
