[The description below was written by a language model from this plasmid's Addgene catalogue record and pLannotate feature annotations shown in this document.]
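Description:
pATJ (pKD-G8) is a mammalian expression and RNAi plasmid of about 5.1 kb built on the pCAGGS backbone. It is designed to knock down eGFP using artificial microRNAs transcribed by RNA polymerase II. It is propagated in E. coli as a high-copy plasmid through a ColE1/pUC-type origin and selected with ampicillin via the β-lactamase gene and its own promoter. The backbone also carries an SV40 origin with an adjacent SV40 poly(A) signal, plus residual lac promoter/operator and lacI fragments that have no evident role in the payload.

Expression is driven by the CAG promoter/enhancer, annotated here as the CMV immediate-early enhancer, the chicken β-actin promoter and a chimeric β-actin/β-globin intron, which together give strong, broadly active transcription. Downstream lie two tandem artificial miRNA units, amiR-eGFP419 and amiR-eGFP123. Each consists of a roughly 21-nt guide region flanked by 5' and 3' sequences from mouse miR-155, which act as the scaffold for processing by the cellular miRNA machinery. The automated annotation labels the two short reverse-strand segments inside these scaffolds as mVenus and rsEGFP2 fragments. These are best read as the antisense eGFP-targeting guide sequences rather than coding regions, since GFP-family variants share sequence. The transcript ends in rabbit β-globin 3' sequence and its polyadenylation signal. No reporter or mammalian selection marker is annotated.

The associated study compared artificial miRNA architectures for knockdown efficiency and unwanted effects in mice, and this plasmid appears to represent a tandem two-hairpin configuration directed at two sites in eGFP.
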