Addgene plasmid #62687: pATJ (pKD-G8)
Purpose: Mammalian expression of amiR-eGFP from the broadly active CAG promoter/enhancer
Depositing lab: Masato Ohtsuka. Depositing organization: Tokai University. Publication: Assessment of Artificial MiRNA Architectures for Higher Knockdown Efficiencies without the Undesired Effects in Mice. Miura H, Inoko H, Tanaka M, Nakaoka H, Kimura M, Gurumurthy CB, Sato M, Ohtsuka M. PLoS One. 2015 Aug 18;10(8):e0135919. doi: 10.1371/journal.pone.0135919. eCollection 2015. PubMed 26285215.
Backbone
  Vector backbone: pCAGGS
  Total vector size (bp): 5108
  Vector type: Mammalian Expression, RNAi
Growth in bacteria
  Bacterial resistance: Ampicillin, 100 μg/mL
  Growth temperature: 37°C
  Growth strain: DH5alpha
  Copy number: High Copy
Gene/Insert
  Gene/Insert name: amiR-eGFP419/amiR-eGFP123
  gRNA/shRNA sequence: TGTAGTTGTACTCCAGCTTGT/ATGAACTTCAGGGTCAGCTTG
Terms and licenses: Academic/Nonprofit Terms; Industry Terms: Not Available to Industry
How to cite: pATJ (pKD-G8) was a gift from Masato Ohtsuka (Addgene plasmid # 62687 ; http://n2t.net/addgene:62687 ; RRID:Addgene_62687)
