>Addgene plasmid #62687 | pATJ (pKD-G8) | addgene partial sequence | sequence record 115769 | FLP-rec 5'-TTCGGCTTCTGGCGTGTGAC-3'
CATGCCTTCTTCTTTTTCCTACAGCTCCTGGGCAACGTGCTGGTTATTGTGCTGTCTCATCATTTTGGCA
AAGAATTCTAGTGAGTCGACCAGTGGATCCTGGAGGCTTGCTGAAGGCTGTATGCTGTGTAGTTGTACTC
CAGCTTGTGTTTTGGCCACTGACTGACACAAGCTGGTACAACTACACAGGACACAAGGCCTGTTACTAGC
ACTCACATGGAACAAATGGCCCAGATCCTGGAGGCTTGCTGAAGGCTGTATGCTGATGAACTTCAGGGTC
AGCTTGGTTTTGGCCACTGACTGACCAAGCTGACTGAAGTTCATCAGGACACAAGGCCTGTTACTAGCAC
TCACATGGAACAAATGGCCCAGATCTGGCCGCACTCGAGATATCTAGACCCAGAATTCACTCCTCAGGTG
CAGGCTGCCTATCAGAAGGTGGTGGCTGGTGTGGCCAATGCCCTGGCTCACAAATACCACTGAGATCTTT
TTCCCTCTGCCAAAAATTATGGGGACATCATGAAGCCCCTTGAGCATCTGACTTCTGGCTAATAAAGGAA
ATTTATTTTCATTGCAATAGTGTGTTGGAATTTTTTGTGTCTCTCACTCGGAAGGACATATGGGAGGGCA
AATCATTTAAAACATCAGAATGAGTATTTGGTTTAGAGTTTGGCAACATATGCCCATATGCTGGCTGCCA
TGAACAAAGGTTGGCTATAAAGAGGTCATCAGTATATGAAACAGCCCCCTGCTGTCCATTCCTTATTCCA
TAGAA
