>Addgene plasmid #62687 | pATJ (pKD-G8) | addgene partial sequence | sequence record 116269 | Bglob-pA-R 5'-ttttggcagagggaaaaaga-3'
TCAGTGGCCAAAACCAAGCTGACCCTGAAGTTCATCAGCATACAGCCTTCAGCAAGCCTCCAGGATCTGG
GCCATTTGTTCCATGTGAGTGCTAGTAACAGGCCTTGTGTCCTGTGTAGTTGTACCAGCTTGTGTCAGTC
AGTGGCCAAAACACAAGCTGGAGTACAACTACACAGCATACAGCCTTCAGCAAGCCTCCAGGATCCACTG
GTCGACTCACTAGAATTCTTTGCCAAAATGATGAGACAGCACAATAACCAGCACGTTGCCCAGGAGCTGT
AGGAAAAAGAAGAAGGCATGAACATGGTTAGCAGAGGCTCTAGAGCC
